>Addgene plasmid #55098 | mCherry-miniSOG-VASP-5 | addgene partial sequence | sequence record 152464 | mCherry-F 5'-ccccgtaatgcagaagaaga-3'
TACCCCGAGGAGGCGCCCTGAAGGGCGAGATCAAGCAGAGGCTGAAGCTGAAGGACGGCGGCCACTACGA
CGCTGAGGTCAAGACCACCTACAAGGCCAAGAAGCCCGTGCAGCTGCCCGGCGCCTACAACGTCAACATC
AAGTTGGACATCACCTCCCACAACGAGGACTACACCATCGTGGAACAGTACGAACGCGCCGAGGGCCGCC
ACTCCACCGGCGGCATGGACGAGCTGTACAAGTCCGGACTCAGATCTATGAGCGAGACGGTCATCTGTTC
CAGCCGGGCTACTGTGATGCTTTATGATGACAGCAACAAGCGATGGCTCCCTGCTGGCACTGGTCCCCAG
GCCTTCAGCCGCGTCCAGATATACCACAACCCCACTGCTAACTCCTTCCGAGTTGTTGGCCGCAAGATGC
AGCCGGATCAGCAGGTGGTTATCAACTGTGCCATCATTCGGGGTGTCAAGTACAATCAGGCCACTCCCAT
CTTCCATCAGTGGCGAGATGCCCGCCAGGTCTGGGGCCTCAACTTCGGCAGCAAGGAGGACGCCATACAG
TTTGCAACAGGCATGGCCAACGCCCTAGAGGCCTTGGAAGGAGGTGGGCCTCCCCCAGCCCCAGCACCCC
CTGCCTGGTCTGCCCAGAATGGTCCCTCCCCAGAGGAGCTGGAACAACAGAAAAGGCAGCCGGAGCATAT
GGAGCGCCGGGTCTCCAATGCAGGAGGCCCACCTGCTCCCCCAGCTGGGGGCCCTCCTCCACCTCCAGGA
CCTCCCCCTCCTCCAGGTCCCCCCCCACCCCCAGGTCTGCCCTCCTCAGG
