>Addgene plasmid #55098 | mCherry-miniSOG-VASP-5 | addgene partial sequence | sequence record 154554 | CMV-F 5'-CGCAAATGGGCGGTAGGCGTG-3'
CTGGTTTAGTGAACCGTCAGATCCGCTAGCGCTACCGGTCGCCACCATGGAGAAGAGCTTCGTGATCACC
GACCCCCGCCTGCCCGACAACCCCATCATCTTCGCCAGCGACGGCTTCCTGGAGCTGACCGAGTACAGCA
GAGAGGAGATCCTGGGCCGCAACGGCCGCTTCCTGCAGGGCCCCGAGACCGACCAGGCCACCGTGCAGAA
GATCCGCGACGCCATCCGCGACCAGCGCGAGATCACCGTGCAGCTGATCAACTACACCAAGAGCGGCAAG
AAGTTCTGGAACCTGCTGCACCTGCAGCCCATGCGCGACCAGAAGGGCGAGCTGCAGTACTTCATCGGCG
TGCAGCTGGACGGCGGCGGCATGGTGAGCAAGGGCGAGGAGGATAACATGGCCATCATCAAGGAGTTCAT
GCGCTTCAAGGTGCACATGGAGGGCTCCGTGAACGGCCACGAGTTCGAGATCGAGGGCGAGGGCGAGGGC
CGCCCCTACGAGGGCACCCAGACCGCCAAGCTGAAGGTGACCAAGGGTGGCCCCCTGCCCTTCGCCTGGG
ACATCCTGTCCCCTCAGTTCATGTACGGCTCCAAGGCCTACGTGAAGCACCCCGCCGACATCCCCGACTA
CTTGAAGCTGTCCTTCCCCGAGGGCTTCAAGTGGGAGCGCGTGATGAACTTCGAGGACGGCGGCGTGGTG
ACCGTGACCCAGGACTCCTCCCTGCAGGACGGCGAGTTCATCTACAAGGTGAAGCTGCGCGGCACCAACT
TCCCCTCCGACGGCCCC
