[The description below was written by a language model from this plasmid's Addgene catalogue record.]
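Description:
mCherry-miniSOG-VASP-5 is a mammalian expression plasmid built on an mCherry-miniSOG backbone of about 5.5 kb (size without insert). It is maintained in bacteria as a high-copy plasmid under kanamycin selection, and it carries a neomycin resistance marker so that transfected mammalian cells can be selected with G418. The record does not list the origin of replication or provide a feature table. The use of an SV40 polyadenylation primer for sequencing suggests that an SV40 polyA signal lies downstream of the insert.

The payload is mouse VASP (vasodilator-stimulated phosphoprotein), recorded as carrying an A209T substitution and expressed from the CMV promoter. The backbone places a tandem mCherry-miniSOG tag at the N terminus of VASP. The "5" in the name may refer to the linker between tag and insert, but the record does not explain it. mCherry is a red fluorescent protein. miniSOG is a small flavin-binding green fluorescent tag that generates singlet oxygen on illumination, which can photo-oxidise diaminobenzidine into an electron-dense deposit. The listed excitation (448/473 nm) and emission (500/528 nm) values correspond to the miniSOG component.

VASP associates with actin structures and focal adhesions, and the record gives exactly that localization for the fusion. The construct therefore serves as a marker for these structures in live or fixed cells. Given the associated publication's subject, it is suited to correlated light and electron microscopy, in which the same tagged protein is seen first by fluorescence and then at ultrastructural resolution.
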