Addgene plasmid #55098: mCherry-miniSOG-VASP-5
Purpose: Localization: Actin/Focal Adhesions, Excitation: 448 / 473, Emission: 500 / 528
Depositing lab: Michael Davidson. Depositing organization: Florida State University, Tallahassee. Publication: A genetically encoded tag for correlated light and electron microscopy of intact cells, tissues, and organisms. Shu X, Lev-Ram V, Deerinck TJ, Qi Y, Ramko EB, Davidson MW, Jin Y, Ellisman MH, Tsien RY. PLoS Biol. 2011 Apr;9(4):e1001041. doi: 10.1371/journal.pbio.1001041. Epub 2011 Apr 5. PubMed 21483721.
Backbone
  Vector backbone: mCherry-miniSOG
  Backbone size w/o insert (bp): 5500
  Vector type: Mammalian Expression
  Selectable markers: Neomycin (select with G418)
Growth in bacteria
  Bacterial resistance: Kanamycin, 50 μg/mL
  Growth temperature: 37°C
  Growth strain: DH5alpha
  Copy number: High Copy
Gene/Insert
  Gene/Insert name: VASP (alt name: NM_009499)
  Species: M. musculus (mouse)
  Mutation: A209T in VASP
  Promoter: CMV
  Tag / fusion protein: mCherry-miniSOG (N terminal on backbone)
  Cloning method: Unknown
  Sequencing primers: 5′ CMV-F; 3′ SV40pA-R
Terms and licenses: Academic/Nonprofit Terms; Industry Terms: Not Available to Industry
Depositor comments: . Excitation = 448 / 473; Emission = 500 / 528
How to cite: mCherry-miniSOG-VASP-5 was a gift from Michael Davidson (Addgene plasmid # 55098 ; http://n2t.net/addgene:55098 ; RRID:Addgene_55098)
